Addgene plasmid #199726: pCBLgRNA
Purpose: Gateway entry vector for single gRNA under OsU3 promoter.
Depositing lab: Kan Wang. Depositing organization: Iowa State University. Publication: New T-DNA binary vectors with NptII selection and RUBY reporter for efficient maize transformation and targeted mutagenesis. Lee K, Kang M, Ji Q, Grosic S, Wang K. Plant Physiol. 2023 Apr 18:kiad231. doi: 10.1093/plphys/kiad231. PubMed 37070560.
Backbone
  Vector backbone: pYPQ141D
  Vector type: Plant Expression
Growth in bacteria
  Bacterial resistance: Spectinomycin, 50 μg/mL
  Growth temperature: 37°C
  Growth strain: DH5alpha
  Copy number: High Copy
Gene/Insert
  Gene/Insert name: sgRNA scaffold
  Species: Synthetic
  Insert size (bp): 125
  Cloning method: Gibson Cloning
Terms and licenses: Academic/Nonprofit Terms; Industry Terms: Not Available to Industry
How to cite: pCBLgRNA was a gift from Kan Wang (Addgene plasmid # 199726 ; http://n2t.net/addgene:199726 ; RRID:Addgene_199726)
