[The description below was written by a language model from this plasmid's Addgene catalogue record and pLannotate feature annotations shown in this document.]
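Description:
pCBLgRNA is a small (about 3.4 kb) Gateway entry vector built on the pYPQ141D backbone and designed to carry a single CRISPR guide RNA expression unit for plant genome editing. It is maintained in E. coli through a high-copy ColE1/pUC-type origin and selected with spectinomycin via the aadA (SmR) aminoglycoside adenylyltransferase gene. The short annotated Pc integron promoter and gentamicin-resistance fragments just upstream of it appear to be remnants of the resistance cassette's origin rather than functional markers. Short lacI, lacZα and pBluescript MCS fragments are likewise backbone leftovers, and rrnB T1 and T2 terminators sit upstream of the entry cassette, where they typically insulate it from read-through transcription.

The payload is a rice (Oryza sativa) U3 snRNA promoter, a Pol III promoter widely used to drive small RNAs in monocots. It is followed after a short gap by a synthetic sgRNA scaffold, annotated as a Streptococcus pyogenes Cas9 tracrRNA fragment and recorded as a 125 bp insert introduced by Gibson cloning. The gap between promoter and scaffold is presumably where a target-specific spacer is inserted, although the record does not state the cloning sites used. The cassette is flanked by attL1 (annotated as a fragment, with an overlapping attB5-like core call) and attL2, so an LR Clonase reaction can move the complete guide unit into an attR-containing destination vector. According to the associated publication title, the plasmid belongs to a set of T-DNA binary vectors with NptII selection and a RUBY reporter for maize transformation and targeted mutagenesis. No Cas9 gene or plant selectable marker is annotated on this plasmid, so these would have to be supplied by the destination vector.
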