Features (pLannotate 1.2.2; 16 found; start..end, strand, type, name):
      1..378     +  promoter       OsU3 promoter: Oryza sativa (rice) snRNA U3 promoter
    429..496     +  misc_RNA       tracrRNA (fragment): trans-activating CRISPR RNA for the Streptococcus pyogenes CRISPR/Cas9 system
    551..579     -  misc_feature   MCS (fragment): pBluescript multiple cloning site
    585..684     -  protein_bind   attL2: mutant version of attL; recombination site for the Gateway® LR reaction LR Clonase™
    702..720     -  promoter       T7 promoter: promoter for bacteriophage T7 RNA polymerase
    737..755     -  promoter       T7 promoter: promoter for bacteriophage T7 RNA polymerase
    945..968     +  promoter       Pc promoter (fragment): intI1 (promoter lies within the coding sequence); class 1 integron promoter
   1144..1200    +  CDS            GmR (fragment): gentamycin acetyltransferase; aacC1; confers resistance to gentamycin
   1207..1998    +  CDS            SmR: aminoglycoside adenylyltransferase (Murphy, 1985); aadA; confers resistance to spectinomycin and streptomycin
   2091..2679    +  rep_origin     ori: high-copy-number ColE1/pMB1/pBR322/pUC origin of replication
   2862..2954    +  CDS            lacI (fragment): lac repressor; lacI; The lac repressor binds to the lac operator to inhibit transcription in E. coli. This inhibition can be relieved by adding lactose or isopropyl-β-D-thiogalactopyranoside (IPTG).
   3009..3036    -  terminator     rrnB T2 terminator: transcription terminator T2 from the E. coli rrnB gene
   3168..3211    +  terminator     rrnB T1 terminator: Escherichia coli rrnB; transcription terminator T1 from the E. coli rrnB gene
   3258..3294    -  CDS            lacZα (fragment): LacZα fragment of β-galactosidase; lacZ fragment
   3310..3393    +  protein_bind   attL1 (fragment): mutant version of attL; recombination site for the Gateway® LR reaction LR Clonase™
   3384..3404    +  protein_bind   attB5: mutant version of attB; core recombination site for the Gateway® BP reaction BP Clonase™
>Addgene plasmid #199726 | pCBLgRNA | addgene full sequence | sequence record 391201 | Addgene NGS Result
AAGGGATCTTTAAACATACGAACAGATCACTTAAAGTTCTTCTGAAGCAACTTAAAGTTATCAGGCATGC
ATGGATCTTGGAGGAATCAGATGTGCAGTCAGGGACCATAGCACAGGACAGGCGTCTTCTACTGGTGCTA
CCAGCAAATGCTGGAAGCCGGGAACACTGGGTACGTTGGAAACCACGTGATGTGGAGTAAGATAAACTGT
AGGAGAAAAGCATTTCGTAGTGGGCCATGAAGCCTTTCAGGACATGTATTGCAGTATGGGCCGGCCCATT
ACGCAATTGGACGACAACAAAGACTAGTATTAGTACCACCTCGGCTATCCACATAGATCAAAGCTGGTTT
AAAAGAGTTGTGCAGATGATCCGTGGCAGAGACGAGATCTAGTCTGAGTCGACCGTCTCTGTTTCAGAGC
TATGCTGGAAACAGCATAGCAAGTTGAAATAAGGCTAGTCCGTTATCAACTTGAAAAAGTGGCACCGAGT
CGGTGCTTTTTTTGTCCCTTCGAAGGGCAATTCTGCAGATATCCATCACACTGGCGGCCGCTCGAGGTCG
AGGGTATCGATAAGCTTGAATTCGACCCAGCTTTCTTGTACAAAGTTGGCATTATAAAAAATAATTGCTC
ATCAATTTGTTGCAACGAACAGGTCACTATCAGTCAAAATAAAATCATTATTTGCCATCCAGCTGATATC
CCCTATAGTGAGTCGTATTACATGGTCATAGCATCCCCTATAGTGAGTCGTATTACATGGTCATAGCTGT
TTCCTGGCAGCTCTGGCCCGTGTCTCAAAATCTCTGATGTTACATTGCACAAGATAAAAATATATCATCA
TGCCTCCTCTGGACCAGCCAGGACAGAAATGCCTCGACTTCGCTGCTACCCAAGGTTGCCGGGTGACGCA
CACCGTGGAAACGGATGAAGGCACGAACCCAGTGGACATAAGCCTGTTCGGTTCGTAAGCTGTAATGCAA
GTAGCGTATGCGCTCACGCAACTGGTCCAGAACCTTGACCGAACGCAGCGGTGGTAACGGCGCAGTGGCG
GTTTTCATGGCTTGTTATGACTGTTTTTTTGGGGTACAGTCTATGCCTCGGGCATCCAAGCAGCAAGCGC
GTTACGCCGTGGGTCGATGTTTGATGTTATGGAGCAGCAACGATGTTACGCAGCAGGGCAGTCGCCCTAA
AACAAAGTTAAACATTATGAGGGAAGCGGTGATCGCCGAAGTATCGACTCAACTATCAGAGGTAGTTGGC
GTCATCGAGCGCCATCTCGAACCGACGTTGCTGGCCGTACATTTGTACGGCTCCGCAGTGGATGGCGGCC
TGAAGCCACACAGTGATATTGATTTGCTGGTTACGGTGACCGTAAGGCTTGATGAAACAACGCGGCGAGC
TTTGATCAACGACCTTTTGGAAACTTCGGCTTCCCCTGGAGAGAGCGAGATTCTCCGCGCTGTAGAAGTC
ACCATTGTTGTGCACGACGACATCATTCCGTGGCGTTATCCAGCTAAGCGCGAACTGCAATTTGGAGAAT
GGCAGCGCAATGACATTCTTGCAGGTATCTTCGAGCCAGCCACGATCGACATTGATCTGGCTATCTTGCT
GACAAAAGCAAGAGAACATAGCGTTGCCTTGGTAGGTCCAGCGGCGGAGGAACTCTTTGATCCGGTTCCT
GAACAGGATCTATTTGAGGCGCTAAATGAAACCTTAACGCTATGGAACTCGCCGCCCGACTGGGCTGGCG
ATGAGCGAAATGTAGTGCTTACGTTGTCCCGCATTTGGTACAGCGCAGTAACCGGCAAAATCGCGCCGAA
GGATGTCGCTGCCGACTGGGCAATGGAGCGCCTGCCGGCCCAGTATCAGCCCGTCATACTTGAAGCTAGA
CAGGCTTATCTTGGACAAGAAGAAGATCGCTTGGCCTCGCGCGCAGATCAGTTGGAAGAATTTGTCCACT
ACGTGAAAGGCGAGATCACCAAGGTAGTCGGCAAATAACCCTCGAGCCACCCATGACCAAAATCCCTTAA
CGTGAGTTACGCGTCGTTCCACTGAGCGTCAGACCCCGTAGAAAAGATCAAAGGATCTTCTTGAGATCCT
TTTTTTCTGCGCGTAATCTGCTGCTTGCAAACAAAAAAACCACCGCTACCAGCGGTGGTTTGTTTGCCGG
ATCAAGAGCTACCAACTCTTTTTCCGAAGGTAACTGGCTTCAGCAGAGCGCAGATACCAAATACTGTTCT
TCTAGTGTAGCCGTAGTTAGGCCACCACTTCAAGAACTCTGTAGCACCGCCTACATACCTCGCTCTGCTA
ATCCTGTTACCAGTGGCTGCTGCCAGTGGCGATAAGTCGTGTCTTACCGGGTTGGACTCAAGACGATAGT
TACCGGATAAGGCGCAGCGGTCGGGCTGAACGGGGGGTTCGTGCACACAGCCCAGCTTGGAGCGAACGAC
CTACACCGAACTGAGATACCTACAGCGTGAGCTATGAGAAAGCGCCACGCTTCCCGAAGGGAGAAAGGCG
GACAGGTATCCGGTAAGCGGCAGGGTCGGAACAGGAGAGCGCACGAGGGAGCTTCCAGGGGGAAACGCCT
GGTATCTTTATAGTCCTGTCGGGTTTCGCCACCTCTGACTTGAGCGTCGATTTTTGTGATGCTCGTCAGG
GGGGCGGAGCCTATGGAAAAACGCCAGCAACGCGGCCTTTTTACGGTTCCTGGCCTTTTGCTGGCCTTTT
GCTCACATGTTCTTTCCTGCGTTATCCCCTGATTCTGTGGATAACCGTATTACCGCCTTTGAGTGAGCTG
ATACCGCTCGCCGCAGCCGAACGACCGAGCGCAGCGAGTCAGTGAGCGAGGAAGCGGAAGAGCGCCCAAT
ACGCAAACCGCCTCTCCCCGCGCGTTGGCCGATTCATTAATGCAGCTGGCACGACAGGTTTCCCGACTGG
AAAGCGGGCAGTGAGCGCAACGCAATTAATACGCGTACCGCGAGCCAGGAAGAGTTTGTAGAAACGCAAA
AAGGCCATCCGTCAGGATGGCCTTCTGCTTAGTTTGATGCCTGGCAGTTTATGGCGGGCGTCCTGCCCGC
CACCCTCCGGGCCGTTGCTTCACAACGTTCAAATCCGCTCCCGGCGGATTTGTCCTACTCAGGAGAGCGT
TCACCGACAAACAACAGATAAAACGAAAGGCCCAGTCTTCCGACTGAGCCTTTCGTTTTATTTGATGCCT
GGCAGTTCCCTACTCTCGCGTTAACGCTTGCATGGATGTTTTCCCAGTCACGACGTTGTAAAACGACGGC
CAGTCTTAAGCTCGGGCCCAATAATGATTTTATTTTGACTGATAGTGACCTGTTCGTTGCAACAAATTGA
TGAGCAATGCTTTTTTATAATGCCAACTTTGTATACAAAAGTTGCCCCATGGCGTTCCCTCTAGATAACG
CAGGATCCTA
